Addgene plasmid #106091: pFRT_TO_eGFP_TIAL1
Purpose: gene expression of EGFP-TIAL1
Depositing lab: Thomas Tuschl. Depositing organization: Rockefeller University. Publication: The TIA1 RNA-Binding Protein Family Regulates EIF2AK2-Mediated Stress Response and Cell Cycle Progression. Meyer C, Garzia A, Mazzola M, Gerstberger S, Molina H, Tuschl T. Mol Cell. 2018 Feb 15;69(4):622-635.e6. doi: 10.1016/j.molcel.2018.01.011. PubMed 29429924.
Backbone
  Vector backbone: pFRT_TO_eGFP_dest
  Vector type: Mammalian Expression
Growth in bacteria
  Bacterial resistance: Ampicillin, 100 μg/mL
  Growth temperature: 37°C
  Growth strain: DH5alpha
  Copy number: Unknown
Gene/Insert
  Gene/Insert name: TIAL1
  Species: H. sapiens (human)
  Entrez Gene: TIAL1 (a.k.a. TCBP, TIAR)
  Tag / fusion protein: EGFP (N terminal on backbone)
  Cloning method: Gateway Cloning
Terms and licenses: Academic/Nonprofit Terms; Industry Terms: Not Available to Industry
How to cite: pFRT_TO_eGFP_TIAL1 was a gift from Thomas Tuschl (Addgene plasmid # 106091 ; http://n2t.net/addgene:106091 ; RRID:Addgene_106091)
