[The description below was written by a language model from this plasmid's Addgene catalogue record and pLannotate feature annotations shown in this document.]
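Description:
pFRT_TO_eGFP_TIAL1 is a mammalian expression plasmid of about 7.1 kb, made by Gateway recombination of the human TIAL1 (TIAR) coding sequence into the pFRT_TO_eGFP_dest destination backbone. It is maintained in E. coli through a high-copy ColE1/pUC-type origin and an ampicillin resistance gene with its own bla promoter. Remnants of an f1 origin, a bom site and lac regulatory elements are also annotated in the backbone.

The expression cassette uses the CMV immediate-early enhancer and promoter, followed by two short tet operator–like matches. Together with the "TO" in the name, this points to a tetracycline-regulated CMV/TetO arrangement, in which transcription is repressed in cells expressing Tet repressor and is switched on by tetracycline or doxycycline. EGFP lies immediately downstream and is joined through the attB1 site to TIAL1, giving an N-terminal EGFP-TIAL1 fusion. An attB2 site, a V5 epitope sequence and the bGH polyadenylation signal follow. The record does not say whether the V5 tag is translated as part of the fusion.

Downstream, an FRT site sits directly in front of a hygromycin resistance gene that has an SV40 poly(A) signal but no complete promoter of its own. This is the usual layout for Flp-mediated integration into a genomic FRT landing pad, where correct insertion supplies the promoter and confers hygromycin resistance. The plasmid is therefore suited to making isogenic stable cell lines with inducible EGFP-TIAL1 expression, for studying this RNA-binding protein.

The depositor's sequence and the repository's sequencing result differ slightly in length and in how the CMV promoter region is annotated. Otherwise they show the same architecture.
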