Features (pLannotate 1.2.2; 27 found; start..end, strand, type, name):
      1..42      +  CDS            V5 tag: epitope tag from simian virus 5
     70..122     -  misc_feature   bom (fragment): basis of mobility region from pBR322
    277..656     +  enhancer       CMV enhancer: human cytomegalovirus immediate early enhancer
    729..746     -  promoter       CMV promoter (fragment): human cytomegalovirus (CMV) immediate early promoter
    809..860     +  promoter       CMVd2 promoter: truncated human cytomegalovirus (CMV) immediate early promoter that yields moderately reduced expression relative to the full-length promoter
    862..881     +  promoter       PLtetO-1 promoter (fragment): modified phage lambda PL promoter with tet operator sites (Lutz and Bujard, 1997)
    883..902     +  promoter       PLtetO-1 promoter (fragment): modified phage lambda PL promoter with tet operator sites (Lutz and Bujard, 1997)
    910..943     +  promoter       TRE3GV promoter (fragment): 3rd-generation Tet-responsive promoter that can be activated by binding of Tet-On® 3G, optimized for retroviral and lentiviral vectors
   1032..1748    +  CDS            EGFP: EGFP is a basic (constitutively fluorescent) green fluorescent protein published in 1996, derived from Aequorea victoria. It is reported to be a rapidly-maturing weak dimer with moderate acid sensitivity.
   1755..1779    +  protein_bind   attB1: mutant version of attB; recombination site for the Gateway® BP reaction BP Clonase™
   1782..2906    +  CDS            TIAL1: TIAR_HUMAN - Experimental evidence at protein level: Swiss-Prot protein existence level 1. RNA-binding protein. Possesses nucleolytic activity against cytotoxic lymphocyte target cells. May be involved in apoptosis. From Homo sapiens (Human).
   2910..2934    -  protein_bind   attB2: mutant version of attB; recombination site for the Gateway® BP reaction BP Clonase™
   2987..3028    +  CDS            V5 tag: epitope tag from simian virus 5
   3114..3338    +  polyA_signal   bGH poly(A) signal: bovine growth hormone polyadenylation signal
   3342..3363    +  promoter       SV40 promoter (fragment): SV40 enhancer and early promoter
   3384..3617    +  rep_origin     f1 ori (fragment) (sequence partly withheld): f1 bacteriophage origin of replication; arrow indicates direction of (+) strand synthesis
   3622..3669    +  protein_bind   FRT: FLP-mediated recombination occurs in the 8-bp core sequence TCTAGAAA (Turan and Bode, 2011). FLP recombinase from the Saccharomyces cerevisiae 2μ plasmid
   3677..4699    +  CDS            HygR: aminoglycoside phosphotransferase from E. coli; aph(4)-Ia; confers resistance to hygromycin
   4709..4834    +  CDS            ble (fragment): BLE_KLEPN - Experimental evidence at protein level: Swiss-Prot protein existence level 1. Binding protein with a strong affinity to the bleomycin family of antibiotics. Binds to CL990; an antimitotic-antibiotic compound. From Klebsiella pneumoniae.
   4829..4950    +  polyA_signal   SV40 poly(A) signal: SV40 polyadenylation signal
   5023..5039    -  protein_bind   lac operator: The lac repressor binds to the lac operator to inhibit transcription in E. coli. This inhibition can be relieved by adding lactose or isopropyl-β-D-thiogalactopyranoside (IPTG). lac repressor encoded by lacI
   5047..5077    -  promoter       lac promoter: promoter for the E. coli lac operon
   5092..5113    -  protein_bind   CAP binding site: CAP binding activates transcription in the presence of cAMP. E. coli catabolite activator protein
   5126..5218    -  CDS            lacI (fragment): lac repressor; lacI; The lac repressor binds to the lac operator to inhibit transcription in E. coli. This inhibition can be relieved by adding lactose or isopropyl-β-D-thiogalactopyranoside (IPTG).
   5401..5989    -  rep_origin     ori: high-copy-number ColE1/pMB1/pBR322/pUC origin of replication
   6160..7020    -  CDS            AmpR: β-lactamase; bla; confers resistance to ampicillin, carbenicillin, and related antibiotics
   7021..7125    -  promoter       AmpR promoter: bla
>Addgene plasmid #106091 | pFRT_TO_eGFP_TIAL1 | depositor full sequence | sequence record 200893 | pFRT_TO_eGFP_TIAL1 sequence 7156 bps
GGTAAGCCTATCCCTAACCCTCTCCTCGGTCTCGATTCTACGGACGGATCGGGAGATCTCCCGATCCCCT
ATGGTGCACTCTCAGTACAATCTGCTCTGATGCCGCATAGTTAAGCCAGTATCTGCTCCCTGCTTGTGTG
TTGGAGGTCGCTGAGTAGTGCGCGAGCAAAATTTAAGCTACAACAAGGCAAGGCTTGACCGACAATTGCA
TGAAGAATCTGCTTAGGGTTAGGCGTTTTGCGCTGCTTCGCGATGTACGGGCCAGATATACGCGTTGACA
TTGATTATTGACTAGTTATTAATAGTAATCAATTACGGGGTCATTAGTTCATAGCCCATATATGGAGTTC
CGCGTTACATAACTTACGGTAAATGGCCCGCCTGGCTGACCGCCCAACGACCCCCGCCCATTGACGTCAA
TAATGACGTATGTTCCCATAGTAACGCCAATAGGGACTTTCCATTGACGTCAATGGGTGGAGTATTTACG
GTAAACTGCCCACTTGGCAGTACATCAAGTGTATCATATGCCAAGTACGCCCCCTATTGACGTCAATGAC
GGTAAATGGCCCGCCTGGCATTATGCCCAGTACATGACCTTATGGGACTTTCCTACTTGGCAGTACATCT
ACGTATTAGTCATCGCTATTACCATGGTGATGCGGTTTTGGCAGTACATCAATGGGCGTGGATAGCGGTT
TGACTCACGGGGATTTCCAAGTCTCCACCCCATTGACGTCAATGGGAGTTTGTTTTGGAACCAAAATCAA
CGGGACTTTCCAAAATGTCGTAACAACTCCGCCCCATTGACGCAAATGGGCGGTAGGCGTGTACGGTGGG
AGGTCTATATAAGCAGAGCTCTCCCTATCAGTGATAGAGATCTCCCTATCAGTGATAGAGATCGTCGACG
AGCTCGTTTAGTGAACCGTCAGATCGCCTGGAGACGCCATCCACGCTGTTTTGACCTCCATAGAAGACAC
CGGGACCGATCCAGCCTCCGGACTCTAGCGTTTAAACTTAAGCTTGGTACCATGGTGAGCAAGGGCGAGG
AGCTGTTCACCGGGGTGGTGCCCATCCTGGTCGAGCTGGACGGCGACGTAAACGGCCACAAGTTCAGCGT
GTCCGGCGAGGGCGAGGGCGATGCCACCTACGGCAAGCTGACCCTGAAGTTCATCTGCACCACCGGCAAG
CTGCCCGTGCCCTGGCCCACCCTCGTGACCACCCTGACCTACGGCGTGCAGTGCTTCAGCCGCTACCCCG
ACCACATGAAGCAGCACGACTTCTTCAAGTCCGCCATGCCCGAAGGCTACGTCCAGGAGCGCACCATCTT
CTTCAAGGACGACGGCAACTACAAGACCCGCGCCGAGGTGAAGTTCGAGGGCGACACCCTGGTGAACCGC
ATCGAGCTGAAGGGCATCGACTTCAAGGAGGACGGCAACATCCTGGGGCACAAGCTGGAGTACAACTACA
ACAGCCACAACGTCTATATCATGGCCGACAAGCAGAAGAACGGCATCAAGGTGAACTTCAAGATCCGCCA
CAACATCGAGGACGGCAGCGTGCAGCTCGCCGACCACTACCAGCAGAACACCCCCATCGGCGACGGCCCC
GTGCTGCTGCCCGACAACCACTACCTGAGCACCCAGTCCGCCCTGAGCAAAGACCCCAACGAGAAGCGCG
ATCACATGGTCCTGCTGGAGTTCGTGACCGCCGCCGGGATCACTCTCGGCATGGACGAGCTGTACAAGAA
GCTTACAAGTTTGTACAAAAAAGCAGGCTTCATGATGGAAGACGACGGGCAGCCCCGGACTCTATACGTA
GGTAACCTTTCCAGAGATGTGACAGAAGTCCTTATACTTCAGTTGTTCAGTCAGATTGGACCCTGTAAAA
GCTGTAAAATGATAACAGAGCATACAAGCAATGACCCATATTGCTTTGTGGAATTTTATGAACACAGAGA
TGCAGCTGCTGCATTAGCTGCTATGAATGGGAGAAAAATTTTGGGAAAGGAGGTCAAAGTAAACTGGGCA
ACCACACCAAGTAGCCAGAAAAAAGATACTTCCAATCACTTCCATGTGTTTGTTGGGGATTTGAGTCCAG
AAATTACAACAGAAGATATCAAATCAGCATTTGCCCCCTTTGGTAAAATATCGGATGCCCGGGTAGTTAA
AGACATGGCAACTGGAAAATCCAAAGGCTATGGTTTTGTATCTTTTTATAACAAACTGGATGCAGAAAAT
GCGATTGTGCATATGGGCGGTCAGTGGTTGGGTGGTCGTCAAATCCGAACCAATTGGGCCACTCGTAAAC
CACCTGCACCTAAAAGTACACAAGAAAACAACACTAAGCAGTTGAGATTTGAAGATGTAGTAAACCAGTC
AAGTCCAAAAAATTGTACTGTGTACTGTGGAGGAATTGCGTCTGGGTTAACAGATCAGCTTATGAGACAG
ACATTCTCACCATTTGGACAAATTATGGAAATAAGAGTTTTCCCAGAAAAGGGCTATTCATTTGTCAGAT
TTTCAACCCATGAAAGTGCAGCCCATGCCATTGTTTCGGTGAACGGTACTACGATTGAAGGACATGTGGT
TAAATGCTATTGGGGTAAAGAATCTCCTGATATGACTAAAAACTTCCAACAGGTTGACTATAGTCAATGG
GGCCAATGGAGCCAAGTGTATGGAAACCCACAACAGTATGGACAGTATATGGCAAATGGGTGGCAAGTAC
CGCCTTATGGAGTATACGGGCAACCATGGAATCAACAAGGATTTGGAGTAGATCAATCACCTTCTGCTGC
TTGGATGGGTGGATTTGGTGCTCAGCCTCCCCAAGGACAAGCTCCTCCCCCTGTAATACCTCCTCCTAAC
CAAGCCGGATATGGTATGGCAAGTTACCAAACACAGTGAACCCAGCTTTCTTGTACAAAGTGGTTGATAT
CCAGCACAGTGGCGGCCGCTCAAGTCTAGAGGGCCCGCGGTTCGAAGGTAAGCCTATCCCTAACCCTCTC
CTCGGTCTCGATTCTACGCGTACCGGATCCGCGGCCGCATAGATAACTGATCCAGTGTGCCTCGAGTCTA
GAGGGCCCGTTTAAACCCGCTGATCAGCCTCGACTGTGCCTTCTAGTTGCCAGCCATCTGTTGTTTGCCC
CTCCCCCGTGCCTTCCTTGACCCTGGAAGGTGCCACTCCCACTGTCCTTTCCTAATAAAATGAGGAAATT
GCATCGCATTGTCTGAGTAGGTGTCATTCTATTCTGGGGGGTGGGGTGGGGCAGGACAGCAAGGGGGAGG
ATTGGGAAGACAATAGCAGGCATGCTGGGGATGCGGTGGGCTCTATGGCTTCTGAGGCGGAAAGAACCAG
CTGGGGCTCTAGGGGGTATCCCC
[124 nt withheld, positions 3384-3507]
C
[91 nt withheld, positions 3509-3599]
AGGGTGATGGTTCACGTACCTAGAAGTTCCTATTCCGAAGTTCCTATTCTCTAGAAAGTATAGGAACTTC
CTTGGCCAAAAAGCCTGAACTCACCGCGACGTCTGTCGAGAAGTTTCTGATCGAAAAGTTCGACAGCGTC
TCCGACCTGATGCAGCTCTCGGAGGGCGAAGAATCTCGTGCTTTCAGCTTCGATGTAGGAGGGCGTGGAT
ATGTCCTGCGGGTAAATAGCTGCGCCGATGGTTTCTACAAAGATCGTTATGTTTATCGGCACTTTGCATC
GGCCGCGCTCCCGATTCCGGAAGTGCTTGACATTGGGGAATTCAGCGAGAGCCTGACCTATTGCATCTCC
CGCCGTGCACAGGGTGTCACGTTGCAAGACCTGCCTGAAACCGAACTGCCCGCTGTTCTGCAGCCGGTCG
CGGAGGCCATGGATGCGATCGCTGCGGCCGATCTTAGCCAGACGAGCGGGTTCGGCCCATTCGGACCGCA
AGGAATCGGTCAATACACTACATGGCGTGATTTCATATGCGCGATTGCTGATCCCCATGTGTATCACTGG
CAAACTGTGATGGACGACACCGTCAGTGCGTCCGTCGCGCAGGCTCTCGATGAGCTGATGCTTTGGGCCG
AGGACTGCCCCGAAGTCCGGCACCTCGTGCACGCGGATTTCGGCTCCAACAATGTCCTGACGGACAATGG
CCGCATAACAGCGGTCATTGACTGGAGCGAGGCGATGTTCGGGGATTCCCAATACGAGGTCGCCAACATC
TTCTTCTGGAGGCCGTGGTTGGCTTGTATGGAGCAGCAGACGCGCTACTTCGAGCGGAGGCATCCGGAGC
TTGCAGGATCGCCGCGGCTCCGGGCGTATATGCTCCGCATTGGTCTTGACCAACTCTATCAGAGCTTGGT
TGACGGCAATTTCGATGATGCAGCTTGGGCGCAGGGTCGATGCGACGCAATCGTCCGATCCGGAGCCGGG
ACTGTCGGGCGTACACAAATCGCCCGCAGAAGCGCGGCCGTCTGGACCGATGGCTGTGTAGAAGTACTCG
CCGATAGTGGAAACCGACGCCCCAGCACTCGTCCGAGGGCAAAGGAATAGCACGTACTACGAGATTTCGA
TTCCACCGCCGCCTTCTATGAAAGGTTGGGCTTCGGAATCGTTTTCCGGGACGCCGGCTGGATGATCCTC
CAGCGCGGGGATCTCATGCTGGAGTTCTTCGCCCACCCCAACTTGTTTATTGCAGCTTATAATGGTTACA
AATAAAGCAATAGCATCACAAATTTCACAAATAAAGCATTTTTTTCACTGCATTCTAGTTGTGGTTTGTC
CAAACTCATCAATGTATCTTATCATGTCTGTATACCGTCGACCTCTAGCTAGAGCTTGGCGTAATCATGG
TCATAGCTGTTTCCTGTGTGAAATTGTTATCCGCTCACAATTCCACACAACATACGAGCCGGAAGCATAA
AGTGTAAAGCCTGGGGTGCCTAATGAGTGAGCTAACTCACATTAATTGCGTTGCGCTCACTGCCCGCTTT
CCAGTCGGGAAACCTGTCGTGCCAGCTGCATTAATGAATCGGCCAACGCGCGGGGAGAGGCGGTTTGCGT
ATTGGGCGCTCTTCCGCTTCCTCGCTCACTGACTCGCTGCGCTCGGTCGTTCGGCTGCGGCGAGCGGTAT
CAGCTCACTCAAAGGCGGTAATACGGTTATCCACAGAATCAGGGGATAACGCAGGAAAGAACATGTGAGC
AAAAGGCCAGCAAAAGGCCAGGAACCGTAAAAAGGCCGCGTTGCTGGCGTTTTTCCATAGGCTCCGCCCC
CCTGACGAGCATCACAAAAATCGACGCTCAAGTCAGAGGTGGCGAAACCCGACAGGACTATAAAGATACC
AGGCGTTTCCCCCTGGAAGCTCCCTCGTGCGCTCTCCTGTTCCGACCCTGCCGCTTACCGGATACCTGTC
CGCCTTTCTCCCTTCGGGAAGCGTGGCGCTTTCTCATAGCTCACGCTGTAGGTATCTCAGTTCGGTGTAG
GTCGTTCGCTCCAAGCTGGGCTGTGTGCACGAACCCCCCGTTCAGCCCGACCGCTGCGCCTTATCCGGTA
ACTATCGTCTTGAGTCCAACCCGGTAAGACACGACTTATCGCCACTGGCAGCAGCCACTGGTAACAGGAT
TAGCAGAGCGAGGTATGTAGGCGGTGCTACAGAGTTCTTGAAGTGGTGGCCTAACTACGGCTACACTAGA
AGGACAGTATTTGGTATCTGCGCTCTGCTGAAGCCAGTTACCTTCGGAAAAAGAGTTGGTAGCTCTTGAT
CCGGCAAACAAACCACCGCTGGTAGCGGTGGTTTTTTTGTTTGCAAGCAGCAGATTACGCGCAGAAAAAA
AGGATCTCAAGAAGATCCTTTGATCTTTTCTACGGGGTCTGACGCTCAGTGGAACGAAAACTCACGTTAA
GGGATTTTGGTCATGAGATTATCAAAAAGGATCTTCACCTAGATCCTTTTAAATTAAAAATGAAGTTTTA
AATCAATCTAAAGTATATATGAGTAAACTTGGTCTGACAGTTACCAATGCTTAATCAGTGAGGCACCTAT
CTCAGCGATCTGTCTATTTCGTTCATCCATAGTTGCCTGACTCCCCGTCGTGTAGATAACTACGATACGG
GAGGGCTTACCATCTGGCCCCAGTGCTGCAATGATACCGCGAGACCCACGCTCACCGGCTCCAGATTTAT
CAGCAATAAACCAGCCAGCCGGAAGGGCCGAGCGCAGAAGTGGTCCTGCAACTTTATCCGCCTCCATCCA
GTCTATTAATTGTTGCCGGGAAGCTAGAGTAAGTAGTTCGCCAGTTAATAGTTTGCGCAACGTTGTTGCC
ATTGCTACAGGCATCGTGGTGTCACGCTCGTCGTTTGGTATGGCTTCATTCAGCTCCGGTTCCCAACGAT
CAAGGCGAGTTACATGATCCCCCATGTTGTGCAAAAAAGCGGTTAGCTCCTTCGGTCCTCCGATCGTTGT
CAGAAGTAAGTTGGCCGCAGTGTTATCACTCATGGTTATGGCAGCACTGCATAATTCTCTTACTGTCATG
CCATCCGTAAGATGCTTTTCTGTGACTGGTGAGTACTCAACCAAGTCATTCTGAGAATAGTGTATGCGGC
GACCGAGTTGCTCTTGCCCGGCGTCAATACGGGATAATACCGCGCCACATAGCAGAACTTTAAAAGTGCT
CATCATTGGAAAACGTTCTTCGGGGCGAAAACTCTCAAGGATCTTACCGCTGTTGAGATCCAGTTCGATG
TAACCCACTCGTGCACCCAACTGATCTTCAGCATCTTTTACTTTCACCAGCGTTTCTGGGTGAGCAAAAA
CAGGAAGGCAAAATGCCGCAAAAAAGGGAATAAGGGCGACACGGAAATGTTGAATACTCATACTCTTCCT
TTTTCAATATTATTGAAGCATTTATCAGGGTTATTGTCTCATGAGCGGATACATATTTGAATGTATTTAG
AAAAATAAACAAATAGGGGTTCCGCGCACATTTCCCCGAAAAGTGCCACCTGACGTC
