Features (pLannotate 1.2.2; 25 found; start..end, strand, type, name):
     34..86      -  misc_feature   bom (fragment): basis of mobility region from pBR322
    241..620     +  enhancer       CMV enhancer: human cytomegalovirus immediate early enhancer
    621..824     +  promoter       CMV promoter: human cytomegalovirus (CMV) immediate early promoter
    826..845     +  promoter       PLtetO-1 promoter (fragment): modified phage lambda PL promoter with tet operator sites (Lutz and Bujard, 1997)
    847..866     +  promoter       PLtetO-1 promoter (fragment): modified phage lambda PL promoter with tet operator sites (Lutz and Bujard, 1997)
    874..907     +  promoter       TRE3GV promoter (fragment): 3rd-generation Tet-responsive promoter that can be activated by binding of Tet-On® 3G, optimized for retroviral and lentiviral vectors
    996..1712    +  CDS            EGFP: EGFP is a basic (constitutively fluorescent) green fluorescent protein published in 1996, derived from Aequorea victoria. It is reported to be a rapidly-maturing weak dimer with moderate acid sensitivity.
   1719..1743    +  protein_bind   attB1: mutant version of attB; recombination site for the Gateway® BP reaction BP Clonase™
   1746..2870    +  CDS            TIAL1: TIAR_HUMAN - Experimental evidence at protein level: Swiss-Prot protein existence level 1. RNA-binding protein. Possesses nucleolytic activity against cytotoxic lymphocyte target cells. May be involved in apoptosis. From Homo sapiens (Human).
   2878..2902    -  protein_bind   attB2: mutant version of attB; recombination site for the Gateway® BP reaction BP Clonase™
   2955..2996    +  CDS            V5 tag: epitope tag from simian virus 5
   3040..3264    +  polyA_signal   bGH poly(A) signal: bovine growth hormone polyadenylation signal
   3268..3289    +  promoter       SV40 promoter (fragment): SV40 enhancer and early promoter
   3310..3543    +  rep_origin     f1 ori (fragment) (sequence partly withheld): f1 bacteriophage origin of replication; arrow indicates direction of (+) strand synthesis
   3548..3595    +  protein_bind   FRT: FLP-mediated recombination occurs in the 8-bp core sequence TCTAGAAA (Turan and Bode, 2011). FLP recombinase from the Saccharomyces cerevisiae 2μ plasmid
   3603..4625    +  CDS            HygR: aminoglycoside phosphotransferase from E. coli; aph(4)-Ia; confers resistance to hygromycin
   4635..4760    +  CDS            ble (fragment): BLE_KLEPN - Experimental evidence at protein level: Swiss-Prot protein existence level 1. Binding protein with a strong affinity to the bleomycin family of antibiotics. Binds to CL990; an antimitotic-antibiotic compound. From Klebsiella pneumoniae.
   4755..4876    +  polyA_signal   SV40 poly(A) signal: SV40 polyadenylation signal
   4949..4965    -  protein_bind   lac operator: The lac repressor binds to the lac operator to inhibit transcription in E. coli. This inhibition can be relieved by adding lactose or isopropyl-β-D-thiogalactopyranoside (IPTG). lac repressor encoded by lacI
   4973..5003    -  promoter       lac promoter: promoter for the E. coli lac operon
   5018..5039    -  protein_bind   CAP binding site: CAP binding activates transcription in the presence of cAMP. E. coli catabolite activator protein
   5052..5144    -  CDS            lacI (fragment): lac repressor; lacI; The lac repressor binds to the lac operator to inhibit transcription in E. coli. This inhibition can be relieved by adding lactose or isopropyl-β-D-thiogalactopyranoside (IPTG).
   5327..5915    -  rep_origin     ori: high-copy-number ColE1/pMB1/pBR322/pUC origin of replication
   6086..6946    -  CDS            AmpR: β-lactamase; bla; confers resistance to ampicillin, carbenicillin, and related antibiotics
   6947..7051    -  promoter       AmpR promoter: bla
>Addgene plasmid #106091 | pFRT_TO_eGFP_TIAL1 | addgene full sequence | sequence record 203274 | Addgene NGS Result
GACGTCGACGGATCGGGAGATCTCCCGATCCCCTATGGTGCACTCTCAGTACAATCTGCTCTGATGCCGC
ATAGTTAAGCCAGTATCTGCTCCCTGCTTGTGTGTTGGAGGTCGCTGAGTAGTGCGCGAGCAAAATTTAA
GCTACAACAAGGCAAGGCTTGACCGACAATTGCATGAAGAATCTGCTTAGGGTTAGGCGTTTTGCGCTGC
TTCGCGATGTACGGGCCAGATATACGCGTTGACATTGATTATTGACTAGTTATTAATAGTAATCAATTAC
GGGGTCATTAGTTCATAGCCCATATATGGAGTTCCGCGTTACATAACTTACGGTAAATGGCCCGCCTGGC
TGACCGCCCAACGACCCCCGCCCATTGACGTCAATAATGACGTATGTTCCCATAGTAACGCCAATAGGGA
CTTTCCATTGACGTCAATGGGTGGAGTATTTACGGTAAACTGCCCACTTGGCAGTACATCAAGTGTATCA
TATGCCAAGTACGCCCCCTATTGACGTCAATGACGGTAAATGGCCCGCCTGGCATTATGCCCAGTACATG
ACCTTATGGGACTTTCCTACTTGGCAGTACATCTACGTATTAGTCATCGCTATTACCATGGTGATGCGGT
TTTGGCAGTACATCAATGGGCGTGGATAGCGGTTTGACTCACGGGGATTTCCAAGTCTCCACCCCATTGA
CGTCAATGGGAGTTTGTTTTGGCACCAAAATCAACGGGACTTTCCAAAATGTCGTAACAACTCCGCCCCA
TTGACGCAAATGGGCGGTAGGCGTGTACGGTGGGAGGTCTATATAAGCAGAGCTCTCCCTATCAGTGATA
GAGATCTCCCTATCAGTGATAGAGATCGTCGACGAGCTCGTTTAGTGAACCGTCAGATCGCCTGGAGACG
CCATCCACGCTGTTTTGACCTCCATAGAAGACACCGGGACCGATCCAGCCTCCGGACTCTAGCGTTTAAA
CTTAAGCTTGGTACCATGGTGAGCAAGGGCGAGGAGCTGTTCACCGGGGTGGTGCCCATCCTGGTCGAGC
TGGACGGCGACGTAAACGGCCACAAGTTCAGCGTGTCCGGCGAGGGCGAGGGCGATGCCACCTACGGCAA
GCTGACCCTGAAGTTCATCTGCACCACCGGCAAGCTGCCCGTGCCCTGGCCCACCCTCGTGACCACCCTG
ACCTACGGCGTGCAGTGCTTCAGCCGCTACCCCGACCACATGAAGCAGCACGACTTCTTCAAGTCCGCCA
TGCCCGAAGGCTACGTCCAGGAGCGCACCATCTTCTTCAAGGACGACGGCAACTACAAGACCCGCGCCGA
GGTGAAGTTCGAGGGCGACACCCTGGTGAACCGCATCGAGCTGAAGGGCATCGACTTCAAGGAGGACGGC
AACATCCTGGGGCACAAGCTGGAGTACAACTACAACAGCCACAACGTCTATATCATGGCCGACAAGCAGA
AGAACGGCATCAAGGTGAACTTCAAGATCCGCCACAACATCGAGGACGGCAGCGTGCAGCTCGCCGACCA
CTACCAGCAGAACACCCCCATCGGCGACGGCCCCGTGCTGCTGCCCGACAACCACTACCTGAGCACCCAG
TCCGCCCTGAGCAAAGACCCCAACGAGAAGCGCGATCACATGGTCCTGCTGGAGTTCGTGACCGCCGCCG
GGATCACTCTCGGCATGGACGAGCTGTACAAGAAGCTTACAAGTTTGTACAAAAAAGCAGGCTTCATGAT
GGAAGACGACGGGCAGCCCCGGACTCTATACGTAGGTAACCTTTCCAGAGATGTGACAGAAGTCCTTATA
CTTCAGTTGTTCAGTCAGATTGGACCCTGTAAAAGCTGTAAAATGATAACAGAGCATACAAGCAATGACC
CATATTGCTTTGTGGAATTTTATGAACACAGAGATGCAGCTGCTGCATTAGCTGCTATGAATGGGAGAAA
AATTTTGGGAAAGGAGGTCAAAGTAAACTGGGCAACCACACCAAGTAGCCAGAAAAAAGATACTTCCAAT
CACTTCCATGTGTTTGTTGGGGATTTGAGTCCAGAAATTACAACAGAAGATATCAAATCAGCATTTGCCC
CCTTTGGTAAAATATCGGATGCCCGGGTAGTTAAAGACATGGCAACTGGAAAATCCAAAGGCTATGGTTT
TGTATCTTTTTATAACAAACTGGATGCAGAAAATGCGATTGTGCATATGGGCGGTCAGTGGTTGGGTGGT
CGTCAAATCCGAACCAATTGGGCCACTCGTAAACCACCTGCACCTAAAAGTACACAAGAAAACAACACTA
AGCAGTTGAGATTTGAAGATGTAGTAAACCAGTCAAGTCCAAAAAATTGTACTGTGTACTGTGGAGGAAT
TGCGTCTGGGTTAACAGATCAGCTTATGAGACAGACATTCTCACCATTTGGACAAATTATGGAAATAAGA
GTTTTCCCAGAAAAGGGCTATTCATTTGTCAGATTTTCAACCCATGAAAGTGCAGCCCATGCCATTGTTT
CGGTGAACGGTACTACGATTGAAGGACATGTGGTTAAATGCTATTGGGGTAAAGAATCTCCTGATATGAC
TAAAAACTTCCAACAGGTTGACTATAGTCAATGGGGCCAATGGAGCCAAGTGTATGGAAACCCACAACAG
TATGGACAGTATATGGCAAATGGGTGGCAAGTACCGCCTTATGGAGTATACGGGCAACCATGGAATCAAC
AAGGATTTGGAGTAGATCAATCACCTTCTGCTGCTTGGATGGGTGGATTTGGTGCTCAGCCTCCCCAAGG
ACAAGCTCCTCCCCCTGTAATACCTCCTCCTAACCAAGCCGGATATGGTATGGCAAGTTACCAAACACAG
TGATAAGACCCAGCTTTCTTGTACAAAGTGGTTGATATCCAGCACAGTGGCGGCCGCTCAAGTCTAGAGG
GCCCGCGGTTCGAAGGTAAGCCTATCCCTAACCCTCTCCTCGGTCTCGATTCTACGCTCGAGTCTAGAGG
GCCCGTTTAAACCCGCTGATCAGCCTCGACTGTGCCTTCTAGTTGCCAGCCATCTGTTGTTTGCCCCTCC
CCCGTGCCTTCCTTGACCCTGGAAGGTGCCACTCCCACTGTCCTTTCCTAATAAAATGAGGAAATTGCAT
CGCATTGTCTGAGTAGGTGTCATTCTATTCTGGGGGGTGGGGTGGGGCAGGACAGCAAGGGGGAGGATTG
GGAAGACAATAGCAGGCATGCTGGGGATGCGGTGGGCTCTATGGCTTCTGAGGCGGAAAGAACCAGCTGG
GGCTCTAGGGGGTATCCCC
[124 nt withheld, positions 3310-3433]
C
[91 nt withheld, positions 3435-3525]
AGGGTGATGGTTCACGTACCTAGAAGTTCCTATTCCGAAGTTCCTATTCTCTAGAAAGTATAGGAACTTC
CTTGGCCAAAAAGCCTGAACTCACCGCGACGTCTGTCGAGAAGTTTCTGATCGAAAAGTTCGACAGCGTC
TCCGACCTGATGCAGCTCTCGGAGGGCGAAGAATCTCGTGCTTTCAGCTTCGATGTAGGAGGGCGTGGAT
ATGTCCTGCGGGTAAATAGCTGCGCCGATGGTTTCTACAAAGATCGTTATGTTTATCGGCACTTTGCATC
GGCCGCGCTCCCGATTCCGGAAGTGCTTGACATTGGGGAATTCAGCGAGAGCCTGACCTATTGCATCTCC
CGCCGTGCACAGGGTGTCACGTTGCAAGACCTGCCTGAAACCGAACTGCCCGCTGTTCTGCAGCCGGTCG
CGGAGGCCATGGATGCGATCGCTGCGGCCGATCTTAGCCAGACGAGCGGGTTCGGCCCATTCGGACCGCA
AGGAATCGGTCAATACACTACATGGCGTGATTTCATATGCGCGATTGCTGATCCCCATGTGTATCACTGG
CAAACTGTGATGGACGACACCGTCAGTGCGTCCGTCGCGCAGGCTCTCGATGAGCTGATGCTTTGGGCCG
AGGACTGCCCCGAAGTCCGGCACCTCGTGCACGCGGATTTCGGCTCCAACAATGTCCTGACGGACAATGG
CCGCATAACAGCGGTCATTGACTGGAGCGAGGCGATGTTCGGGGATTCCCAATACGAGGTCGCCAACATC
TTCTTCTGGAGGCCGTGGTTGGCTTGTATGGAGCAGCAGACGCGCTACTTCGAGCGGAGGCATCCGGAGC
TTGCAGGATCGCCGCGGCTCCGGGCGTATATGCTCCGCATTGGTCTTGACCAACTCTATCAGAGCTTGGT
TGACGGCAATTTCGATGATGCAGCTTGGGCGCAGGGTCGATGCGACGCAATCGTCCGATCCGGAGCCGGG
ACTGTCGGGCGTACACAAATCGCCCGCAGAAGCGCGGCCGTCTGGACCGATGGCTGTGTAGAAGTACTCG
CCGATAGTGGAAACCGACGCCCCAGCACTCGTCCGAGGGCAAAGGAATAGCACGTACTACGAGATTTCGA
TTCCACCGCCGCCTTCTATGAAAGGTTGGGCTTCGGAATCGTTTTCCGGGACGCCGGCTGGATGATCCTC
CAGCGCGGGGATCTCATGCTGGAGTTCTTCGCCCACCCCAACTTGTTTATTGCAGCTTATAATGGTTACA
AATAAAGCAATAGCATCACAAATTTCACAAATAAAGCATTTTTTTCACTGCATTCTAGTTGTGGTTTGTC
CAAACTCATCAATGTATCTTATCATGTCTGTATACCGTCGACCTCTAGCTAGAGCTTGGCGTAATCATGG
TCATAGCTGTTTCCTGTGTGAAATTGTTATCCGCTCACAATTCCACACAACATACGAGCCGGAAGCATAA
AGTGTAAAGCCTGGGGTGCCTAATGAGTGAGCTAACTCACATTAATTGCGTTGCGCTCACTGCCCGCTTT
CCAGTCGGGAAACCTGTCGTGCCAGCTGCATTAATGAATCGGCCAACGCGCGGGGAGAGGCGGTTTGCGT
ATTGGGCGCTCTTCCGCTTCCTCGCTCACTGACTCGCTGCGCTCGGTCGTTCGGCTGCGGCGAGCGGTAT
CAGCTCACTCAAAGGCGGTAATACGGTTATCCACAGAATCAGGGGATAACGCAGGAAAGAACATGTGAGC
AAAAGGCCAGCAAAAGGCCAGGAACCGTAAAAAGGCCGCGTTGCTGGCGTTTTTCCATAGGCTCCGCCCC
CCTGACGAGCATCACAAAAATCGACGCTCAAGTCAGAGGTGGCGAAACCCGACAGGACTATAAAGATACC
AGGCGTTTCCCCCTGGAAGCTCCCTCGTGCGCTCTCCTGTTCCGACCCTGCCGCTTACCGGATACCTGTC
CGCCTTTCTCCCTTCGGGAAGCGTGGCGCTTTCTCATAGCTCACGCTGTAGGTATCTCAGTTCGGTGTAG
GTCGTTCGCTCCAAGCTGGGCTGTGTGCACGAACCCCCCGTTCAGCCCGACCGCTGCGCCTTATCCGGTA
ACTATCGTCTTGAGTCCAACCCGGTAAGACACGACTTATCGCCACTGGCAGCAGCCACTGGTAACAGGAT
TAGCAGAGCGAGGTATGTAGGCGGTGCTACAGAGTTCTTGAAGTGGTGGCCTAACTACGGCTACACTAGA
AGAACAGTATTTGGTATCTGCGCTCTGCTGAAGCCAGTTACCTTCGGAAAAAGAGTTGGTAGCTCTTGAT
CCGGCAAACAAACCACCGCTGGTAGCGGTGGTTTTTTTGTTTGCAAGCAGCAGATTACGCGCAGAAAAAA
AGGATCTCAAGAAGATCCTTTGATCTTTTCTACGGGGTCTGACGCTCAGTGGAACGAAAACTCACGTTAA
GGGATTTTGGTCATGAGATTATCAAAAAGGATCTTCACCTAGATCCTTTTAAATTAAAAATGAAGTTTTA
AATCAATCTAAAGTATATATGAGTAAACTTGGTCTGACAGTTACCAATGCTTAATCAGTGAGGCACCTAT
CTCAGCGATCTGTCTATTTCGTTCATCCATAGTTGCCTGACTCCCCGTCGTGTAGATAACTACGATACGG
GAGGGCTTACCATCTGGCCCCAGTGCTGCAATGATACCGCGAGACCCACGCTCACCGGCTCCAGATTTAT
CAGCAATAAACCAGCCAGCCGGAAGGGCCGAGCGCAGAAGTGGTCCTGCAACTTTATCCGCCTCCATCCA
GTCTATTAATTGTTGCCGGGAAGCTAGAGTAAGTAGTTCGCCAGTTAATAGTTTGCGCAACGTTGTTGCC
ATTGCTACAGGCATCGTGGTGTCACGCTCGTCGTTTGGTATGGCTTCATTCAGCTCCGGTTCCCAACGAT
CAAGGCGAGTTACATGATCCCCCATGTTGTGCAAAAAAGCGGTTAGCTCCTTCGGTCCTCCGATCGTTGT
CAGAAGTAAGTTGGCCGCAGTGTTATCACTCATGGTTATGGCAGCACTGCATAATTCTCTTACTGTCATG
CCATCCGTAAGATGCTTTTCTGTGACTGGTGAGTACTCAACCAAGTCATTCTGAGAATAGTGTATGCGGC
GACCGAGTTGCTCTTGCCCGGCGTCAATACGGGATAATACCGCGCCACATAGCAGAACTTTAAAAGTGCT
CATCATTGGAAAACGTTCTTCGGGGCGAAAACTCTCAAGGATCTTACCGCTGTTGAGATCCAGTTCGATG
TAACCCACTCGTGCACCCAACTGATCTTCAGCATCTTTTACTTTCACCAGCGTTTCTGGGTGAGCAAAAA
CAGGAAGGCAAAATGCCGCAAAAAAGGGAATAAGGGCGACACGGAAATGTTGAATACTCATACTCTTCCT
TTTTCAATATTATTGAAGCATTTATCAGGGTTATTGTCTCATGAGCGGATACATATTTGAATGTATTTAG
AAAAATAAACAAATAGGGGTTCCGCGCACATTTCCCCGAAAAGTGCCACCT
